>Addgene plasmid #63151 | pXRT1 | depositor full sequence | sequence record 104615 | pXRT1
CCCGGAGACGGTCACAGCTTGTCTGTAAGCGGATGCCGGGAGCAGACAAGCCCGTCAGGGCGCGTCAGCG
GGTGTTGGCGGGTGTCGGGGCTGGCTTAACTATGCGGCATCAGAGCAGATTGTACTGAGAGTGCACCATA
GATCAACGACATTACTATATATATAATATAGGAAGCATTTAATAGAACAGCATCGTAATATATGTGTACT
TTGCAGTTATGACGCCAGATGGCAGTAGTGGAAGATATTCTTTATTGAAAAATAGCTTGTCACCTTACGT
ACAATCTTGATCCGGAGCTTTTCTTTTTTTGCCGATTAAGAATTAATTCGGTCGAAAAAAGAAAAGGAGA
GGGCCAAGAGGGAGGGCATTGGTGACTATTGAGCACGTGAGTATACGTGATTAAGCACACAAAGGCAGCT
TGGAGTATGTCTGTTATTAATTTCACAGGTAGTTCTGGTCCATTGGTGAAAGTTTGCGGCTTGCAGAGCA
CAGAGGCCGCAGAATGTGCTCTAGATTCCGATGCTGACTTGCTGGGTATTATATGTGTGCCCAATAGAAA
GAGAACAATTGACCCGGTTATTGCAAGGAAAATTTCAAGTCTTGTAAAAGCATATAAAAATAGTTCAGGC
ACTCCGAAATACTTGGTTGGCGTGTTTCGTAATCAACCTAAGGAGGATGTTTTGGCTCTGGTCAATGATT
ACGGCATTGATATCGTCCAACTGCATGGAGATGAGTCGTGGCAAGAATACCAAGAGTTCCTCGGTTTGCC
AGTTATTAAAAGACTCGTATTTCCAAAAGACTGCAACATACTACTCAGTGCAGCTTCACAGAAACCTCAT
TCGTTTATTCCCTTGTTTGATTCAGAAGCAGGTGGGACAGGTGAACTTTTGGATTGGAACTCGATTTCTG
ACTGGGTTGGAAGGCAAGAGAGCCCCGAAAGCTTACATTTTATGTTAGCTGGTGGACTGACGCCAGAAAA
TGTTGGTGATGCGCTTAGATTAAATGGCGTTATTGGTGTTGATGTAAGCGGAGGTGTGGAGACAAATGGT
GTAAAAGACTCTAACAAAATAGCAAATTTCGTCAAAAATGCTAAGAAATAGGTTATTACTGAGTAGTATT
TATTTAAGTATTGTTTGTGCACTTGCCGATCTATGCGGTGTGAAATACCGCACAGATGCGTAAGGAGAAA
ATACCGCATCAGGAAATTGTAAGCGTTAATATTTTGTTAAAATTCGCGTTAAATTTTTGTTAAATCAGCT
CATTTTTTAACCAATAGGCCGAAATCGGCAAAATCCCTTATAAATCAAAAGAATAGACCGAGATAGGGT
[37 nt withheld, positions 1330-1366]
AAAGAACGTGGACTCCAACGTCAAAGG
[49 nt withheld, positions 1394-1442]
T
[91 nt withheld, positions 1444-1534]
G
[124 nt withheld, positions 1536-1659]
CCATTCGCCATTCAGGCTGCGCAACTGTTGGGAAGGGCGATCGGTGCGGGCCTCTTCGCTATTACGCCAG
CTGGCGAAAGGGGGATGTGCTGCAAGGCGATTAAGTTGGGTAACGCCAGGGTTTTCCCAGTCACGACGTT
GTAAAACGACGGCCAGTGAGCGCGCGTAATACGACTCACTATAGGGCGAATTGGGTACCGGGCCCCCCCT
CGAGGTCGACGGTATCGATAAGCTTGATATCGAATTCCTGCAGCCCGGGGGATCCACTAGTTCTAGAGCG
GCCGCCACCGCGGTGGAGCTCCAGCTTTTGTTCCCTTTAGTGAGGGTTAATTGCGCGCTTGGCGTAATCA
TGGTCATAGCTGTTTCCTGTGTGAAATTGTTATCCGCTCACAATTCCACACAACATACGAGCCGGAAGCA
TAAAGTGTAAAGCCTGGGGTGCCTAATGAGTGAGCTAACTCACATTAATTGCGTTGCGCTCACTGCCCGC
TTTCCAGTCGGGAAACCTGTCGTGCCAGCTGCATTAATGAATCGGCCAACGCGCGGGGAGAGGCGGTTTG
CGTATTGGGCGCTCTTCCGCTTCCTCGCTCACTGACTCGCTGCGCTCGGTCGTTCGGCTGCGGCGAGCGG
TATCAGCTCACTCAAAGGCGGTAATACGGTTATCCACAGAATCAGGGGATAACGCAGGAAAGAACATGTG
AGCAAAAGGCCAGCAAAAGGCCAGGAACCGTAAAAAGGCCGCGTTGCTGGCGTTTTTCCATAGGCTCCGC
CCCCCTGACGAGCATCACAAAAATCGACGCTCAAGTCAGAGGTGGCGAAACCCGACAGGACTATAAAGAT
ACCAGGCGTTTCCCCCTGGAAGCTCCCTCGTGCGCTCTCCTGTTCCGACCCTGCCGCTTACCGGATACCT
GTCCGCCTTTCTCCCTTCGGGAAGCGTGGCGCTTTCTCATAGCTCACGCTGTAGGTATCTCAGTTCGGTG
TAGGTCGTTCGCTCCAAGCTGGGCTGTGTGCACGAACCCCCCGTTCAGCCCGACCGCTGCGCCTTATCCG
GTAACTATCGTCTTGAGTCCAACCCGGTAAGACACGACTTATCGCCACTGGCAGCAGCCACTGGTAACAG
GATTAGCAGAGCGAGGTATGTAGGCGGTGCTACAGAGTTCTTGAAGTGGTGGCCTAACTACGGCTACACT
AGAAGGACAGTATTTGGTATCTGCGCTCTGCTGAAGCCAGTTACCTTCGGAAAAAGAGTTGGTAGCTCTT
GATCCGGCAAACAAACCACCGCTGGTAGCGGTGGTTTTTTTGTTTGCAAGCAGCAGATTACGCGCAGAAA
AAAAGGATCTCAAGAAGATCCTTTGATCTTTTCTACGGGGTCTGACGCTCAGTGGAACGAAAACTCACGT
TAAGGGATTTTGGTCATGAGATTATCAAAAAGGATCTTCACCTAGATCCTTTTAAATTAAAAATGAAGTT
TTAAATCAATCTAAAGTATATATGAGTAAACTTGGTCTGACAGTTACCAATGCTTAATCAGTGAGGCACC
TATCTCAGCGATCTGTCTATTTCGTTCATCCATAGTTGCCTGACTCCCCGTCGTGTAGATAACTACGATA
CGGGAGGGCTTACCATCTGGCCCCAGTGCTGCAATGATACCGCGAGACCCACGCTCACCGGCTCCAGATT
TATCAGCAATAAACCAGCCAGCCGGAAGGGCCGAGCGCAGAAGTGGTCCTGCAACTTTATCCGCCTCCAT
CCAGTCTATTAATTGTTGCCGGGAAGCTAGAGTAAGTAGTTCGCCAGTTAATAGTTTGCGCAACGTTGTT
GCCATTGCTACAGGCATCGTGGTGTCACGCTCGTCGTTTGGTATGGCTTCATTCAGCTCCGGTTCCCAAC
GATCAAGGCGAGTTACATGATCCCCCATGTTGTGCAAAAAAGCGGTTAGCTCCTTCGGTCCTCCGATCGT
TGTCAGAAGTAAGTTGGCCGCAGTGTTATCACTCATGGTTATGGCAGCACTGCATAATTCTCTTACTGTC
ATGCCATCCGTAAGATGCTTTTCTGTGACTGGTGAGTACTCAACCAAGTCATTCTGAGAATAGTGTATGC
GGCGACCGAGTTGCTCTTGCCCGGCGTCAATACGGGATAATACCGCGCCACATAGCAGAACTTTAAAAGT
GCTCATCATTGGAAAACGTTCTTCGGGGCGAAAACTCTCAAGGATCTTACCGCTGTTGAGATCCAGTTCG
ATGTAACCCACTCGTGCACCCAACTGATCTTCAGCATCTTTTACTTTCACCAGCGTTTCTGGGTGAGCAA
AAACAGGAAGGCAAAATGCCGCAAAAAAGGGAATAAGGGCGACACGGAAATGTTGAATACTCATACTCTT
CCTTTTTCAATATTATTGAAGCATTTATCAGGGTTATTGTCTCATGAGCGGATACATATTTGAATGTATT
TAGAAAAATAAACAAATAGGGGTTCAGCTGAAGCTTCGACAACCCTTAATATAACTTCGTATAATGTATG
CTATACGAAGTTATTAGGTCTAGAGATCCCCGCGCACATTTCCCCGAAAAGTGCCACCTGGGTCCTTTTC
ATCACGTACTATAAAAATAATTATAATTTAAATTTTTTAATATAAATATATAAATTAAAAATAGAAAGTA
AAAAAAGAAATTAAAGAAAAAATAGTTTTTGTTTTCCGAAGATGTAAAAGACTCTAGGGGGATCGCCAAC
AAATACTACCTTTTATCTTGCTCTTCCTGCTCTCAGGTATTAATGCCGAATTGTTTCATCTTGTCTGTGT
AGAAGACCACACACGAAAATCCTGTGATTTTACATTTTACTTATCGTTAATCGAATGTATATCTATTTAA
TCTGCTTTTCTTGTCTAATAAATATATATGTAAAGTACGCTTTTTGTTGAAATTTTTTAAACCTTTGTTT
ATTTTTTTTTCTTCATTCCGTAACTCTTCTACCTTCTTTATTTACTTTCTAAAATCCAAATACAAAACAT
AAAAATAAATAAACACAGAGTAAATTCCCAAATTATTCCATCATTAAAAGATACGAGGCGCGTGTAAGTT
ACAGGCAAGCGATGCGAGAACCCTTAATATAACTTCGTATAATGTATGCTATACGAAGTTATTAGGTGAT
ATCAGATCCACTAGCTATAAGGTTGATATTCTCACGAGTAAGCGGCACTTGCTACTTATTGACATTGCAG
ATTTTTGGCTACAGAAATAGTATATTAGAGATTATAATTGCTAATCAAATCAAAATATAAAATTAGTAAA
CCAAACCATTTATACCCTTCCTTAGTAGTTATGGATTGTTTTTTAATGATATTTCTGCAAACCAAAGAAA
GATTGTTATCCAGATAGAATTTAGTTTTGATATTCATTTTTTTGTTGAAGATTGAACGCCATATCTGGGC
CTCATAATTCAAAAGACGGTGCCATTATCGGTAGCGTTTCGCATTGTACTGGATGGCGCGCCTTCAGAAA
TTTCACAGTTGATGAATCGAAAAGAATGGTCTCATTGCAACACGTAAGGTTAAGATGTCCCTTTTTACCA
TTATAGGCAATAAATGAATCATAAAACGACCGTATACTGGTGAAATAGTAGGGAGAACGAGTACCTGTAG
TAAAAAGTATAAATCATAGTTAATCGGGCAATGTCCCTCGATCAAGGAGTATTGTGTCATGTTCGAGACA
AACGCCAACATTTTTGTTTCTTTTGGACAAATGTTGTTTGCATTTATGATCCGTTATATTTTGATCTAAT
GTAGAGTTGCACGTAGTTCTTACTGGCAAAGAAATCT
Features (pLannotate 1.2.2; 19 found; start..end, strand, type, name):
     91..140     +  misc_feature   bom (fragment): basis of mobility region from pBR322
    279..426     +  promoter       TRP1 promoter: S. cerevisiae TRP1
    427..1101    +  CDS            TRP1: phosphoribosylanthranilate isomerase, required for tryptophan biosynthesis; S. cerevisiae TRP1; yeast auxotrophic marker
   1152..1203    +  misc_feature   bom (fragment): basis of mobility region from pBR322
   1231..1659    -  rep_origin     f1 ori (sequence partly withheld): f1 bacteriophage origin of replication; arrow indicates direction of (+) strand synthesis
   1663..1818    -  CDS            lacZα (fragment): LacZα fragment of β-galactosidase; lacZ fragment
   1826..1844    +  promoter       T7 promoter: promoter for bacteriophage T7 RNA polymerase
   1853..1960    -  misc_feature   MCS: pBluescript multiple cloning site
   1973..1991    -  promoter       T3 promoter: promoter for bacteriophage T3 RNA polymerase
   2036..2052    -  protein_bind   lac operator: The lac repressor binds to the lac operator to inhibit transcription in E. coli. This inhibition can be relieved by adding lactose or isopropyl-β-D-thiogalactopyranoside (IPTG). lac repressor encoded by lacI
   2060..2090    -  promoter       lac promoter: promoter for the E. coli lac operon
   2105..2126    -  protein_bind   CAP binding site: CAP binding activates transcription in the presence of cAMP. E. coli catabolite activator protein
   2139..2231    -  CDS            lacI (fragment): lac repressor; lacI; The lac repressor binds to the lac operator to inhibit transcription in E. coli. This inhibition can be relieved by adding lactose or isopropyl-β-D-thiogalactopyranoside (IPTG).
   2414..3002    -  rep_origin     ori: high-copy-number ColE1/pMB1/pBR322/pUC origin of replication
   3173..4033    -  CDS            AmpR: β-lactamase; bla; confers resistance to ampicillin, carbenicillin, and related antibiotics
   4034..4125    -  promoter       AmpR promoter: bla
   4160..4193    -  protein_bind   loxP: Cre-mediated recombination occurs in the 8-bp core sequence (GCATACAT). Cre recombinase
   4250..4752    +  misc_feature   CEN/ARS: S. cerevisiae CEN6 centromere fused to an autonomously replicating sequence
   4768..4801    -  protein_bind   loxP: Cre-mediated recombination occurs in the 8-bp core sequence (GCATACAT). Cre recombinase
