[The description below was written by a language model from this plasmid's Addgene catalogue record and pLannotate feature annotations shown in this document.]
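Description:
pXRT1 is an empty-backbone E. coli/budding yeast shuttle vector from the pXR series of conditional vectors, carrying the TRP1 auxotrophic marker. In bacteria it is maintained through a ColE1/pUC-type origin and selected with ampicillin via the β-lactamase gene. The catalogue lists it as low copy, although the annotated origin is of the type usually described as high copy. An f1 origin is also present, which in principle allows single-stranded DNA production. In Saccharomyces cerevisiae, selection relies on the TRP1 gene under its own promoter, which complements tryptophan auxotrophy, and episomal maintenance depends on a CEN/ARS element (CEN6 fused to an autonomously replicating sequence).

The defining feature is that the CEN/ARS segment is flanked by two loxP sites annotated in the same orientation. With the centromere and replication origin in place, the plasmid behaves as a stable, centromeric episome, which suits assembly of constructs in vivo by yeast homologous recombination. Cre recombinase would be expected to excise the CEN/ARS, leaving a non-replicating molecule that can persist only by integrating into the genome. This is consistent with the stated dual purpose of plasmid assembly and targeted genomic integration.

Cloning is done in a pBluescript-style multiple cloning site set within a lacZα fragment downstream of the lac promoter and operator, and bracketed by T7 and T3 promoters. This arrangement normally supports blue/white screening and in vitro transcription, though the record does not state these uses. No insert is present, and the remaining annotations (bom and lacI fragments) are backbone remnants.
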