Addgene plasmid #63151: pXRT1
Purpose: (Empty Backbone) Trp1 marker pXR vector uses for both plasmid assembly in vivo, as well as targeted genomic integration.
Depositing lab: Marc Gartenberg. Depositing organization: Rutgers, The State University of New Jersey. Publication: A series of conditional shuttle vectors for targeted genomic integration in budding yeast. Chou CC, Patel MT, Gartenberg MR. FEMS Yeast Res. 2015 May;15(3):fov010. doi: 10.1093/femsyr/fov010. Epub 2015 Mar 2. PubMed 25736914.
Backbone
  Vector backbone: pXR
  Vector type: Bacterial Expression, Yeast Expression, Cre/Lox
  Selectable markers: TRP1
Growth in bacteria
  Bacterial resistance: Ampicillin, 100 μg/mL
  Growth temperature: 37°C
  Growth strain: DH5alpha
  Copy number: Low Copy
Terms and licenses: Academic/Nonprofit Terms; Industry Terms: Not Available to Industry
How to cite: pXRT1 was a gift from Marc Gartenberg (Addgene plasmid # 63151 ; http://n2t.net/addgene:63151 ; RRID:Addgene_63151)
