>Addgene plasmid #63151 | pXRT1 | addgene partial sequence | sequence record 108405 | F1ori-F 5'-GTGGACTCTTGTTCCAAACTGG-3'
GGGATTTTGCCGATTTCGGCCTATTGGTTAAAAAATGAGCTGATTTAACAAAAATTTAACGCGAATTTTA
ACAAAATATTAACGCTTACAATTTCCTGATGCGGTATTTTCTCCTTACGCATCTGTGCGGTATTTCACAC
CGCATAGATCGGCAAGTGCACAAACAATACTTAAATAAATACTACTCAGTAATAACCTATTTCTTAGCAT
TTTTGACGAAATTTGCTATTTTGTTAGAGTCTTTTACACCATTTGTCTCCACACCTCCGCTTACATCAAC
ACCAATAACGCCATTTAATCTAAGCGCATCACCAACATTTTCTGGCGTCAGTCCACCAGCTAACATAAAA
TGTAAGCTTTCGGGGCTCTCTTGCCTTCCAACCCAGTCAGAAATCGAGTTCCAATCCAAAAGTTCACCTG
TCCCACCTGCTTCTGAATCAAACAAGGGAATAAACGAATGAGGTTTCTGTGAAGCTGCACTGAGTAGTAT
GTTGCAGTCTTTTGGAAATACGAGTCTTTTAATAACTGGCAAACCGAGGAACTCTTGGTATTCTTGCCAC
GACTCATCTCCATGCAGTTGGACGATATCAATGCCGTAATCATTGACCAGAGCCAAAACATCCTCCTTAG
GTTGATTACGAAACACGCCAACCAAGTATTTCGGAGTGCCTGAACTATTTTTATATGCTTTTACAAGACT
TGAAATTTTCCTTGCAATAACCGGGTCAATTGTTCTCTTTCTATTGGGCACACATATAATACCCAGCAAG
TCAGCATCGGAATCTAGAGCACATTCTGCGGCCTCTGTGCTCTGCAAGCCGCAAACTTTCACCAATGGAC
CAGAACTACCTGTGAAATTAATAACAGACATACTC
