>Addgene plasmid #63151 | pXRT1 | addgene partial sequence | sequence record 108406 | M13pUC-Fwd 5'-CCCAGTCACGACGTTGTAAAACG-3'
TTGGGTACCGGGCCCCCCCTCGAGGTCGACGGTATCGATAAGCTTGATATCGAATTCCTGCAGCCCGGGG
GATCCACTAGTTCTAGAGCGGCCGCCACCGCGGTGGAGCTCCAGCTTTTGTTCCCTTTAGTGAGGGTTAA
TTGCGCGCTTGGCGTAATCATGGTCATAGCTGTTTCCTGTGTGAAATTGTTATCCGCTCACAATTCCACA
CAACATACGAGCCGGAAGCATAAAGTGTAAAGCCTGGGGTGCCTAATGAGTGAGCTAACTCACATTAATT
GCGTTGCGCTCACTGCCCGCTTTCCAGTCGGGAAACCTGTCGTGCCAGCTGCATTAATGAATCGGCCAAC
GCGCGGGGAGAGGCGGTTTGCGTATTGGGCGCTCTTCCGCTTCCTCGCTCACTGACTCGCTGCGCTCGGT
CGTTCGGCTGCGGCGAGCGGTATCAGCTCACTCAAAGGCGGTAATACGGTTATCCACAGAATCAGGGGAT
AACGCAGGAAAGAACATGTGAGCAAAAGGCCAGCAAAAGGCCAGGAACCGTAAAAAGGCCGCGTTGCTGG
CGTTTTTCCATAGGCTCCGCCCCCCTGACGAGCATCACAAAAATCGACGCTCAAGTCAGAGGTGGCGAAA
CCCGACAGGACTATAAAGATACCAGGCGTTTCCCCCTGGAAGCTCCCTCGTGCGCTCTCCTGTTCCGACC
CTGCCGCTTACCGGATACCTGTCCGCCTTTCTCCCTTCGGGAAGCGTGGCGCTTTCTCATAGCTCACGCT
GTAGGTATCTCAGTTCGGTGTAGGTCGTTCGCTCCAAGCTGGGCTGTGTGCACGAACCCCCCGTTCAGCC
CGACCGCTGCGCCTTATCCG
